>Addgene plasmid #176481 | pJP103 | addgene full sequence | sequence record 346559 | Addgene NGS Result
TGTTTTCCAGAACGTTCTAAATTTCAAAACAGAAACGGCTTGTCCGATGCGATCGATCGTGACAGCGCAG
CAGTGGCAGACGATTGCAAGACGAGCATCTCACGCAAGAGGCAAAAGAGCGCGAAGAAGAGAGCGGAGAA
GAGGAAGCGAGAGAGAAAAGCCCGAAGGCGAAAAAGAAAAAGAAAAAAAAAAGAACCACATGTTTCTGTT
TCGCGTTTTTCGTTTTCCACTTTCACGTCCATCTCCAGGCCGAGGAAAGGGGCATCGGATGGCCCGCGCA
CCGCAATCCAGTGTGCAGAGACACTGTCTAGCGGATTGCGAGGAGGGGAGGAGGGGACAAGCGGGGATGG
GCCGAGATCGGCTTCGAGAAGGAAGATGGAAGCAAGTCACGTTCGATTTTTTTTCTTTTCACAAACCTGT
AAAAGAGTGCTCTCTCCCAAATTCGGTTGTCGTTCTATTTCAAAATGCAGCATCAAAAGCTAAATCGACA
ACGATTGGGGGAAAAAAACTGAGAGTTTGGAGGTTGCTGATTGTCGGTCGTTGCTAACTGTGCATTTGCC
GGCCCCTTTTTTCTTTGTACAAGATCACGCAGCAACAGACACAATCCGCATCAGGCAGCGTTGGCGACTA
GGGCGCTCGGAGAGAACGCGCTTAGTTAGCCTCGCCCATTTCGCGATCTGGACGAGTCGAGGGGCGGCGG
TTACCCGAATCGGCGAGGACTTCGACACAACCATCGGTCCAGACGGCAGCCGAGCGGCGGGCGATTTGAG
TACGGCCGACAGTGCCGGCGCCGGAGCGGACGATGGCGTCACAACGACCCTGAGCCCAAGCAGCATCATC
GAAGTTGCCGTCGACGAGCGACTGGTAGAGCTGGTCGAGACCAATGCGGAGCATGTAGGCACGAAGGCGG
GGCGAGCCGGCAAGTTCGGGGTGGCGACGCTCGAAGTAGCGGGTCTGCTGTTCCATGCAAGCGAGCCAGG
GGCGCCAGAAAAAAATGTTGGCGACCTCGTACTGGGAATCGCCGAACATGGCCTCCGACCAGTCAATGAC
GGCGGTGATGCGACCGTTGTCGGTCAGAACGTTATTAGAGCCGAAATCGGCGTGGACAAGGTGGCGGACT
TCGGGACAGTCCTCGGCCCAGAGCATCAGCTCATCGAGAGCCTGGGCAACGGAAGCCGAGACGGTGTCGT
CCATGACAGTCTGCCAGTGGTAAACGTGGGGATCAGCAATAGCACAGATGAAATCACGCCAGGTAGTGTA
CTGACCAATGCCCTGGGGGCCGAAGGGGCCGAAGCCCGAGGTCTGCGAGAGATCGGCGGCAGCAATGGCA
TCCATGGCCTCAGCGACGGGTTGCAGAACAGCGGGCAGTTCGGTTTCGGGCAGGTCCTGGAGGGTGACAC
CCTGGGCACGGCGGGAGATGCAGTAGGTCAGCGACTCCGAAAATTCGCCAATGTCGAGGACTTCGGGAAT
TGGGAGGGCGGCCGAGGCAAAGTGGCGGTAGACGTAACGATCCTTGTAGAAACCATCGGCGCACGAGTTG
ACGCGCAGGACGTAGCCACGGCCGCCGACATCGAACGAGAAAGCACGCGATTCTTCGCCCTCCGAGAGCT
GCATCAGGTCGGAGACCGAGTCGAACTTTTCGATCAGAAACTTCTCGACCGAGGTGGCGGTGAGTTCGGG
CTTCTTCATTTTGGTGGGTTGGTGGGATTTAACTAGGTTAAAAGACTGATCTGAAACTCGTCCAAAACGG
GCCGCCTTAAATACCCCCAGCGGGTCGCAGCACGATTTCAGGTCAGTCTGCCATGGCAGTTTGACCTGAA
AAACCTGTTTGTTGACTGCGGTTTCCAAAGATGGCAAGCCGCAGTGGAAAAAAACAAACAATCAGCATTT
TTGTGGGATCATTGGGACGTCAGGTGGCACTTTTCGGGGAAATGTGCGCGGAACCCCTATTTGTTTATTT
TTCTAAATACATTCAAATATGTATCCGCTCATGAGACAATAACCCTGATAAATGCTTCAATAATATTGAA
AAAGGAAGAGTATGAGTATTCAACATTTCCGTGTCGCCCTTATTCCCTTTTTTGCGGCATTTTGCCTTCC
TGTTTTTGCTCACCCAGAAACGCTGGTGAAAGTAAAAGATGCTGAAGATCAGTTGGGTGCACGAGTGGGT
TACATCGAACTGGATCTCAACAGCGGTAAGATCCTTGAGAGTTTTCGCCCCGAAGAACGTTTTCCAATGA
TGAGCACTTTTAAAGTTCTGCTATGTGGCGCGGTATTATCCCGTATTGACGCCGGGCAAGAGCAACTCGG
TCGCCGCATACACTATTCTCAGAATGACTTGGTTGAGTACTCACCAGTCACAGAAAAGCATCTTACGGAT
GGCATGACAGTAAGAGAATTATGCAGTGCTGCCATAACCATGAGTGATAACACTGCGGCCAACTTACTTC
TGACAACGATCGGAGGACCGAAGGAGCTAACCGCTTTTTTGCACAACATGGGGGATCATGTAACTCGCCT
TGATCGTTGGGAACCGGAGCTGAATGAAGCCATACCAAACGACGAGCGTGACACCACGATGCCTGTAGCA
ATGGCAACAACGTTGCGCAAACTATTAACTGGCGAACTACTTACTCTAGCTTCCCGGCAACAATTAATAG
ACTGGATGGAGGCGGATAAAGTTGCAGGACCACTTCTGCGCTCGGCCCTTCCGGCTGGCTGGTTTATTGC
TGATAAATCTGGAGCCGGTGAGCGTGGGTCTCGCGGTATCATTGCAGCACTGGGGCCAGATGGTAAGCCC
TCCCGTATCGTAGTTATCTACACGACGGGGAGTCAGGCAACTATGGATGAACGAAATAGACAGATCGCTG
AGATAGGTGCCTCACTGATTAAGCATTGGTAACTGTCAGACCAAGTTTACTCATATATACTTTAGATTGA
TTTAAAACTTCATTTTTAATTTAAAAGGATCTAGGTGAAGATCCTTTTTGATAATCTCATGACCAAAATC
CCTTAACGTGAGTTTTCGTTCCACTGAGCGTCAGACCCCGTAGAAAAGATCAAAGGATCTTCTTGAGATC
CTTTTTTTCTGCGCGTAATCTGCTGCTTGCAAACAAAAAAACCACCGCTACCAGCGGTGGTTTGTTTGCC
GGATCAAGAGCTACCAACTCTTTTTCCGAAGGTAACTGGCTTCAGCAGAGCGCAGATACCAAATACTGTT
CTTCTAGTGTAGCCGTAGTTAGGCCACCACTTCAAGAACTCTGTAGCACCGCCTACATACCTCGCTCTGC
TAATCCTGTTACCAGTGGCTGCTGCCAGTGGCGATAAGTCGTGTCTTACCGGGTTGGACTCAAGACGATA
GTTACCGGATAAGGCGCAGCGGTCGGGCTGAACGGGGGGTTCGTGCACACAGCCCAGCTTGGAGCGAACG
ACCTACACCGAACTGAGATACCTACAGCGTGAGCTATGAGAAAGCGCCACGCTTCCCGAAGGGAGAAAGG
CGGACAGGTATCCGGTAAGCGGCAGGGTCGGAACAGGAGAGCGCACGAGGGAGCTTCCAGGGGGAAACGC
CTGGTATCTTTATAGTCCTGTCGGGTTTCGCCACCTCTGACTTGAGCGTCGATTTTTGTGATGCTCGTCA
GGGGGGCGGAGCCTATGGAAAAACGCCAGCAACGCGGCCTTTTTACGGTTCCTGGCCTTTTGCTGGCCTT
TTGCTCACATGTTCTTTCCGATGCCGGCGGTGAGAACAGCACTAGCAATGAGCAATCACACGCATCTAGG
TGCCAGGCGCAGCATGATTGAAAATGGCAACACTTTCGCCGCACAAAGTCAAACCATTTCATTCCACTTG
TTCTCCATTTCCCCATTCCTTGCTCATCCCTCCACTGTAAAAACAACTCGTCGTGTTTCTTGCCATAATG
GAATATATTGCGCTCATAACCAACGCAAAAAAAATGACAACCAAAAAAAACTTCAATGCAAGCAACAAAA
ATCATGAAATCCCTTTTTGGTCTTAGAAATGATTGAAATAAACAAATGTGTCTTGGCAAACACAAAATGC
GGCCGCCTTAAGACTTCTTGTACAGCTCGTCCATGCCGCCGGTGGAGTGGCGGCCCTCGGAGCGTTCGTA
CTGTTCGACGACGGTGTAGTCCTCGTTGTGGGAGGTGATGTCGAGCTTACGGTCGACGTTGTAGGCACCG
GGCATCTGGACGGGCTTCTTGGCCTTGTAGGTGGTCTTGAAGTCGGCCAGGTAGCGGCCGCCGTCCTTCA
GGCGCAGAGCCATCTTAATGTCGCCCTTCAGGACACCGTCCTCGGGGTAGAGACGCTCGGTGGAGGCTTC
CCAGCCCATGGTCTTCTTCTGCATGACGGGGCCGTCGGGGGGGAAGTTGGTGCCGCGGAGCTTGACCTTG
TAGATCAGGGTGCCGTCCTCCAGGGAGGTGTCCTGGGTGACGGTGACGGCACCGCCGTCCTCGAAGTTCA
TGACGCGCTCCCACTTGAAGCCCTCGGGGAAGGACTGCTTGTAGTAGTCGGGGATGTCGGCGGGGTGCTT
GGTGAAAGCACGGGAGCCGTACATGAACTGGGGGGACAGGATGTCCCAGGAGAAGGGCAGGGGACCACCC
TTGGTGACCTTCAGCTTGGCGGTCTGGGTGCCCTCGTAGGGGCGGCCCTCGCCCTCACCCTCGATCTCGA
ACTCGTGGCCGTTCATGGAGCCCTCCATGTGGACCTTGAAGCGCATGAACTCCTTGATGACGGCCTCGCC
CTTCGAGACCATGGTACCACTAGTTGTGAAGGTTGTTCTGTGTGTGTTAAATAATAAAAAAATGGAAGAG
TGAGCATTTCCAAATCAAAAAGCGACAATTATTTAAATCAGGATTGCACGTGGGGAGAAGGAAGAAAACG
ATGAAACAGCATTTTAAAAAAAAACACTCGTGGGGTTCGGCGTCAACACCCCACGCTGACGTTCGCGTTT
CGACGCTCGTTTTTGGCAATGCGCAAGGGGATGGGGATGAATGGATCCTAATCCGAGTGTGCACGACGAG
AGCGAAGAACAAACGCAGAACGACAGTTGGAGGAAGTGTTGAAGAGGGAAAAAAACGAAAAAAGAAAAAA
GTGAAAAAAAGGCAATTTTTTGT
Features (pLannotate 1.2.2; 5 found; start..end, strand, type, name):
    679..1689    -  CDS            hph: KHYB_ECOLX - Experimental evidence at protein level: Swiss-Prot protein existence level 1. The aminoglycoside phosphotransferases achieve inactivation of their antibiotic substrates by phosphorylation. Only phosphorylates hygromycin and closely related compounds such as demethyl analogs and destomycin. From Escherichia coli.
   1937..2041    +  promoter       AmpR promoter: bla
   2042..2902    +  CDS            AmpR: β-lactamase; bla; confers resistance to ampicillin, carbenicillin, and related antibiotics
   3073..3661    +  rep_origin     ori: high-copy-number ColE1/pMB1/pBR322/pUC origin of replication
   4077..4772    -  CDS            mScarlet: mScarlet is a basic (constitutively fluorescent) red fluorescent protein published in 2016, derived from synthetic construct. It has moderate acid sensitivity.
