[The description below was written by a language model from this plasmid's Addgene catalogue record and pLannotate feature annotations shown in this document.]
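Description:
pJP103 is a 5,133 bp expression plasmid for the unicellular holozoan Capsaspora owczarzaki, built on the small pUC57-mini cloning backbone. In bacteria it is maintained at high copy through the ColE1/pUC-type origin and selected with ampicillin via the bla (AmpR) gene and its native promoter. The record describes no element for autonomous replication in Capsaspora, so the bacterial parts serve only for propagation and preparation of the DNA.

The payload consists of two independent, synthetic expression cassettes, both of which lie on the strand opposite to AmpR and the origin in the annotated sequence. The first places an mScarlet open reading frame, codon-optimized for Capsaspora, under the Capsaspora EF1-α promoter and terminator, giving constitutive red fluorescence in transfected cells. KpnI and AflII sites were engineered at the start and end of the mScarlet coding sequence, so that a gene of interest can be joined by Gibson assembly to make N- or C-terminal mScarlet fusions. The second cassette carries the hygromycin B phosphotransferase (hph) coding sequence, taken from a Dictyostelium vector and recoded for Capsaspora, flanked by the promoter and terminator of the Capsaspora actin ortholog CAOG_06018. This confers hygromycin resistance for selecting transformed cells. The automated feature table detects only the two coding sequences and the bacterial elements; the Capsaspora promoters and terminators are known from the catalogue description rather than from annotation.

The plasmid serves as a fluorescent labelling and selection vector, and as a template for fusion-protein constructs. It was developed as part of a genetic toolkit for Capsaspora, in work on genome editing and the premetazoan role of the Hippo pathway.
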