Addgene plasmid #176481: pJP103
Purpose: Expresses mScarlet under control of the Capsaspora EF1 promoter and HygR under control of the Capsaspora actin promoter
Depositing lab: Duojia Pan. Publication: Genome editing in the unicellular holozoan Capsaspora owczarzaki suggests a premetazoan role for the Hippo pathway in multicellular morphogenesis. Phillips JE, Santos M, Konchwala M, Xing C, Pan D. Elife. 2022 Jun 6;11. pii: 77598. doi: 10.7554/eLife.77598. PubMed 35659869.
Backbone
  Vector backbone: pUC57-mini
  Backbone manufacturer: Genscript
  Backbone size w/o insert (bp): 1835
  Total vector size (bp): 5133
  Modifications to backbone: To generate a vector for mScarlet expression in Capsaspora, a DNA construct containing an open reading frame encoding the mScarlet protein codon-optimized for expression in Capsaspora and under control of the EF1-α promoter and terminator was constructed by gene synthesis and cloned into the EcoRV site of the pUC57-mini vector (Genscript). A KpnI site and an AflII site were incorporated at the beginning and end of the coding sequence, respectively, allowing for the construction of N or C-terminal protein fusion constructs by Gibson assembly. To incorporate a Hygromycin resistance gene, the hygromycin B phosphotransferase coding sequence from the Dictyostelium pDM358 vector was codon optimized for Capsaspora, the optimized sequence was synthesized with the promoter and terminator from the Capsaspora actin ortholog gene CAOG_06018, and the synthesized fragment was cloned into the SmaI site of pUC-57 by Gibson assembly.
  Vector type: Capsaspora owczarzaki expression
  Selectable markers: Hygromycin
Growth in bacteria
  Bacterial resistance: Ampicillin, 100 μg/mL
  Growth temperature: 37°C
  Growth strain: DH5alpha
  Copy number: High Copy
Gene/Insert 1
  Gene/Insert name: actin > HygR
  Species: Synthetic; Capsaspora owczarzaki
  Insert size (bp): 1328
  Cloning method: Gibson Cloning
  Sequencing primers: 5′ GTTCCGCGCACATTTCC
Gene/Insert 2
  Gene/Insert name: EF1 > mScarlet
  Species: Synthetic; Capsaspora owczarzaki
  Insert size (bp): 1952
  Cloning method: Gibson Cloning
  Sequencing primers: 5′ GATTTGGAAATGCTCACTCTTCC; 3′ TGAAATAAACAAATGTGTCTTGGC
Resource information
  A portion of this plasmid was derived from a plasmid made by: The EF-1 promoter sequence was provided as a gift by Dr. Iñaki Ruiz-trillo.
Terms and licenses: Academic/Nonprofit Terms; Industry Terms: Not Available to Industry
How to cite: pJP103 was a gift from Duojia Pan (Addgene plasmid # 176481 ; http://n2t.net/addgene:176481 ; RRID:Addgene_176481)
